>Addgene plasmid #61186 | pCMB-LEr | depositor full sequence | sequence record 100492 | pCMB-LEr sequence 11083 bps
ATTCGGGCACGAACCCAGTGGACATAAGCCTCGTTCGGTTCGTAAGCTGTAATGCAAGTAGCGTAACTGC
CGTCACGCAACTGGTCCAGAACCTTGACCGAACGCAGCGGTGGTAACGGCGCAGTGGCGGTTTTCATGGC
TTCTTGTTATGACATGTTTTTTTGGGGTACAGTCTATGCCTCGGGCATCCAAGCAGCAAGCGCGTTACGC
CGTGGGTCGATGTTTGATGTTATGGAGCAGCAACGATGTTACGCAGCAGGGCAGTCGCCCTAAAACAAAG
TTAAACATCATGGGGGAAGCGGTGATCGCCGAAGTATCGACTCAACTATCAGAGGTAGTTGGCGTCATCG
AGCGCCATCTCGAACCGACGTTGCTGGCCGTACATTTGTACGGCTCCGCAGTGGATGGCGGCCTGAAGCC
ACACAGTGATATTGATTTGCTGGTTACGGTGACCGTAAGGCTTGATGAAACAACGCGGCGAGCTTTGATC
AACGACCTTTTGGAAACTTCGGCTTCCCCTGGAGAGAGCGAGATTCTCCGCGCTGTAGAAGTCACCATTG
TTGTGCACGACGACATCATTCCGTGGCGTTATCCAGCTAAGCGCGAACTGCAATTTGGAGAATGGCAGCG
CAATGACATTCTTGCAGGTATCTTCGAGCCAGCCACGATCGACATTGATCTGGCTATCTTGCTGACAAAA
GCAAGAGAACATAGCGTTGCCTTGGTAGGTCCAGCGGCGGAGGAACTCTTTGATCCGGTTCCTGAACAGG
ATCTATTTGAGGCGCTAAATGAAACCTTAACGCTATGGAACTCGCCGCCCGACTGGGCTGGCGATGAGCG
AAATGTAGTGCTTACGTTGTCCCGCATTTGGTACAGCGCAGTAACCGGCAAAATCGCGCCGAAGGATGTC
GCTGCCGACTGGGCAATGGAGCGCCTGCCGGCCCAGTATCAGCCCGTCATACTTGAAGCTAGACAGGCTT
ATCTTGGACAAGAAGAAGATCGCTTGGCCTCGCGCGCAGATCAGTTGGAAGAATTTGTCCACTACGTGAA
AGGCGAGATCACCAAGGTAGTCGGCAAATAATGTCTAGCTAGAAATTCGTTCAAGCCGACGCCGCTTCGC
CGGCGTTAACTCAAGCGATTAGATGCACTAAGCACATAATTGCTCACAGCCAAACTATCAGGTCAAGTCT
GCTTTTATTATTTTTAAGCGTGCATAATAAGCCCTACACAAATTGGGAGATATATCATGCATGACCAAAA
TCCCTTAACGTGAGTTTTCGTTCCACTGAGCGTCAGACCCCGTAGAAAAGATCAAAGGATCTTCTTGAGA
TCCTTTTTTTCTGCGCGTAATCTGCTGCTTGCAAACAAAAAAACCACCGCTACCAGCGGTGGTTTGTTTG
CCGGATCAAGAGCTACCAACTCTTTTTCCGAAGGTAACTGGCTTCAGCAGAGCGCAGATACCAAATACTG
TCCTTCTAGTGTAGCCGTAGTTAGGCCACCACTTCAAGAACTCTGTAGCACCGCCTACATACCTCGCTCT
GCTAATCCTGTTACCAGTGGCTGCTGCCAGTGGCGATAAGTCGTGTCTTACCGGGTTGGACTCAAGACGA
TAGTTACCGGATAAGGCGCAGCGGTCGGGCTGAACGGGGGGTTCGTGCACACAGCCCAGCTTGGAGCGAA
CGACCTACACCGAACTGAGATACCTACAGCGTGAGCTATGAGAAAGCGCCACGCTTCCCGAAGGGAGAAA
GGCGGACAGGTATCCGGTAAGCGGCAGGGTCGGAACAGGAGAGCGCACGAGGGAGCTTCCAGGGGGAAAC
GCCTGGTATCTTTATAGTCCTGTCGGGTTTCGCCACCTCTGACTTGAGCGTCGATTTTTGTGATGCTCGT
CAGGGGGGCGGAGCCTATGGAAAAACGCCAGCAACGCGGCCTTTTTACGGTTCCTGGCCTTTTGCTGGCC
TTTTGCTCACATGTTCTTTCCTGCGTTATCCCCTGATTCTGTGGATAACCGTATTACCGCCTTTGAGTGA
GCTGATACCGCTCGCCGCAGCCGAACGACCGAGCGCAGCGAGTCAGTGAGCGAGGAAGCGGAAGAGCGCC
TGATGCGGTATTTTCTCCTTACGCATCTGTGCGGTATTTCACACCGCATATGGTGCACTCTCAGTACAAT
CTGCTCTGATGCCGCATAGTTAAGCCAGTATACACTCCGCTATCGCTACGTGACTGGGTCATGGCTGCGC
CCCGACACCCGCCAACACCCGCTGACGCGCCCTGACGGGCTTGTCTGCTCCCGGCATCCGCTTACAGACA
AGCTGTGACCGTCTCCGGGAGCTGCATGTGTCAGAGGTTTTCACCGTCATCACCGAAACGCGCGAGGCAG
GGTGCCTTGATGTGGGCGCCGGCGGTCGAGTGGCGACGGCGCGGCTTGTCCGCGCCCTGGTAGATTGCCT
GGCCGTAGGCCAGCCATTTTTGAGCGGCCAGCGGCCGCGATAGGCCGACGCGAAGCGGCGGGGCGTAGGG
AGCGCAGCGACCGAAGGGTAGGCGCTTTTTGCAGCTCTTCGGCTGTGCGCTGGCCAGACAGTTATGCACA
GGCCAGGCGGGTTTTAAGAGTTTTAATAAGTTTTAAAGAGTTTTAGGCGGAAAAATCGCCTTTTTTCTCT
TTTATATCAGTCACTTACATGTGTGACCGGTTCCCAATGTACGGCTTTGGGTTCCCAATGTACGGGTTCC
GGTTCCCAATGTACGGCTTTGGGTTCCCAATGTACGTGCTATCCACAGGAAAGAGACCTTTTCGACCTTT
TTCCCCTGCTAGGGCAATTTGCCCTAGCATCTGCTCCGTACATTAGGAACCGGCGGATGCTTCGCCCTCG
ATCAGGTTGCGGTAGCGCATGACTAGGATCGGGCCAGCCTGCCCCGCCTCCTCCTTCAAATCGTACTCCG
GCAGGTCATTTGACCCGATCAGCTTGCGCACGGTGAAACAGAACTTCTTGAACTCTCCGGCGCTGCCACT
GCGTTCGTAGATCGTCTTGAACAACCATCTGGCTTCTGCCTTGCCTGCGGCGCGGCGTGCCAGGCGGTAG
AGAAAACGGCCGATGCCGGGATCGATCAAAAAGTAATCGGGGTGAACCGTCAGCACGTCCGGGTTCTTGC
CTTCTGTGATCTCGCGGTACATCCAATCAGCTAGCTCGATCTCGATGTACTCCGGCCGCCCGGTTTCGCT
CTTTACGATCTTGTAGCGGCTAATCAAGGCTTCACCCTCGGATACCGTCACCAGGCGGCCGTTCTTGGCC
TTCTTCGTACGCTGCATGGCAACGTGCGTGGTGTTTAACCGAATGCAGGTTTCTACCAGGTCGTCTTTCT
GCTTTCCGCCATCGGCTCGCCGGCAGAACTTGAGTACGTCCGCAACGTGTGGACGGAACACGCGGCCGGG
CTTGTCTCCCTTCCCTTCCCGGTATCGGTTCATGGATTCGGTTAGATGGGAAACCGCCATCAGTACCAGG
TCGTAATCCCACACACTGGCCATGCCGGCCGGCCCTGCGGAAACCTCTACGTGCCCGTCTGGAAGCTCGT
AGCGGATCACCTCGCCAGCTCGTCGGTCACGCTTCGACAGACGGAAAACGGCCACGTCCATGATGCTGCG
ACTATCGCGGGTGCCCACGTCATAGAGCATCGGAACGAAAAAATCTGGTTGCTCGTCGCCCTTGGGCGGC
TTCCTAATCGACGGCGCACCGGCTGCCGGCGGTTGCCGGGATTCTTTGCGGATTCGATCAGCGGCCGCTT
GCCACGATTCACCGGGGCGTGCTTCTGCCTCGATGCGTTGCCGCTGGGCGGCCTGCGCGGCCTTCAACTT
CTCCACCAGGTCATCACCCAGCGCCGCGCCGATTTGTACCGGGCCGGATGGTTTGCGACCGTCACGCCGA
TTCCTCGGGCTTGGGGGTTCCAGTGCCATTGCAGGGCCGGCAGACAACCCAGCCGCTTACGCCTGGCCAA
CCGCCCGTTCCTCCACACATGGGGCATTCCACGGCGTCGGTGCCTGGTTGTTCTTGATTTTCCATGCCGC
CTCCTTTAGCCGCTAAAATTCATCTACTCATTTATTCATTTGCTCATTTACTCTGGTAGCTGCGCGATGT
ATTCAGATAGCAGCTCGGTAATGGTCTTGCCTTGGCGTACCGCGTACATCTTCAGCTTGGTGTGATCCTC
CGCCGGCAACTGAAAGTTGACCCGCTTCATGGCTGGCGTGTCTGCCAGGCTGGCCAACGTTGCAGCCTTG
CTGCTGCGTGCGCTCGGACGGCCGGCACTTAGCGTGTTTGTGCTTTTGCTCATTTTCTCTTTACCTCATT
AACTCAAATGAGTTTTGATTTAATTTCAGCGGCCAGCGCCTGGACCTCGCGGGCAGCGTCGCCCTCGGGT
TCTGATTCAAGAACGGTTGTGCCGGCGGCGGCAGTGCCTGGGTAGCTCACGCGCTGCGTGATACGGGACT
CAAGAATGGGCAGCTCGTACCCGGCCAGCGCCTCGGCAACCTCACCGCCGATGCGCGTGCCTTTGATCGC
CCGCGACACGACAAAGGCCGCTTGTAGCCTTCCATCCGTGACCTCAATGCGCTGCTTAACCAGCTCCACC
AGGTCGGCGGTGGCCCATATGTCGTAAGGGCTTGGCTGCACCGGAATCAGCACGAAGTCGGCTGCCTTGA
TCGCGGACACAGCCAAGTCCGCCGCCTGGGGCGCTCCGTCGATCACTACGAAGTCGCGCCGGCCGATGGC
CTTCACGTCGCGGTCAATCGTCGGGCGGTCGATGCCGACAACGGTTAGCGGTTGATCTTCCCGCACGGCC
GCCCAATCGCGGGCACTGCCCTGGGGATCGGAATCGACTAACAGAACATCGGCCCCGGCGAGTTGCAGGG
CGCGGGCTAGATGGGTTGCGATGGTCGTCTTGCCTGACCCGCCTTTCTGGTTAAGTACAGCGATAACCTT
CATGCGTTCCCCTTGCGTATTTGTTTATTTACTCATCGCATCATATACGCAGCGACCGCATGACGCAAGC
TGTTTTACTCAAATACACATCACCTTTTTAGACGGCGGCGCTCGGTTTCTTCAGCGGCCAAGCTGGCCGG
CCAGGCCGCCAGCTTGGCATCAGACAAACCGGCCAGGATTTCATGCAGCCGCACGGTTGAGACGTGCGCG
GGCGGCTCGAACACGTACCCGGCCGCGATCATCTCCGCCTCGATCTCTTCGGTAATGAAAAACGGTTCGT
CCTGGCCGTCCTGGTGCGGTTTCATGCTTGTTCCTCTTGGCGTTCATTCTCGGCGGCCGCCAGGGCGTCG
GCCTCGGTCAATGCGTCCTCACGGAAGGCACCGCGCCGCCTGGCCTCGGTGGGCGTCACTTCCTCGCTGC
GCTCAAGTGCGCGGTACAGGGTCGAGCGATGCACGCCAAGCAGTGCAGCCGCCTCTTTCACGGTGCGGCC
TTCCTGGTCGATCAGCTCGCGGGCGTGCGCGATCTGTGCCGGGGTGAGGGTAGGGCGGGGGCCAAACTTC
ACGCCTCGGGCCTTGGCGGCCTCGCGCCCGCTCCGGGTGCGGTCGATGATTAGGGAACGCTCGAACTCGG
CAATGCCGGCGAACACGGTCAACACCATGCGGCCGGCCGGCGTGGTGGTGTCGGCCCACGGCTCTGCCAG
GCTACGCAGGCCCGCGCCGGCCTCCTGGATGCGCTCGGCAATGTCCAGTAGGTCGCGGGTGCTGCGGGCC
AGGCGGTCTAGCCTGGTCACTGTCACAACGTCGCCAGGGCGTAGGTGGTCAAGCATCCTGGCCAGCTCCG
GGCGGTCGCGCCTGGTGCCGGTGATCTTCTCGGAAAACAGCTTGGTGCAGCCGGCCGCGTGCAGTTCGGC
CCGTTGGTTGGTCAAGTCCTGGTCGTCGGTGCTGACGCGGGCATAGCCCAGCAGGCCAGCGGCGGCGCTC
TTGTTCATGGCGTAATGTCTCCGGTTCTAGTCGCAAGTATTCTACTTTATGCGACTAAAACACGCGACAA
GAAAACGCCAGGAAAAGGGCAGGGCGGCAGCCTGTCGCGTAACTTAGGACTTGTGCGACATGTCGTTTTC
AGAAGACGGCTGCACTGAACGTCAGAAGCCGACTGCACTATAGCAGCGGAGGGGTTGGATCAAAGTACTT
TGATCCCGAGGGGAACCCTGTGGTTGGCATGCACATACAAATGGACGAACGGATAAACCTTTTCACGCCC
TTTTAAATATCCGTTATTCTAATAAACGCTCTTTTCTCTTAGGTTTACCCGCCAATATATCCTGTCAAAC
ACTGATAGTTTAAACTGAAGGCGGGAAACGACAATCTGATCCAAGCTCAAGCTAAGCTTGGGCCCGAGCG
GATAACAATTTCACACAGGAAACAGCTATGACCATGATTACGCCAAGCTATCAACTTTGTATAGAAAAGT
TGGAGAGAGGGAGATGTGTTTTTAAGGAGCTATAGAAGGATACAATACCGCTTCTTTGATTGGTATTCTA
ACTCAATGCGTTGCTTAAGAGTTGGTTAATCTATTTGAAATGTTGCGATTATAGTAGATCTTGTGCTCCC
ATCTTTAATATATCTTTTACACTTACTCCTTAGTTATACAAACATTAAACATCATAACTTCTAAGGTAAT
TGATACGTGCCAAATTTTCTAAACTCCATTAAATTTGGTTTGAAAGAAATTTCATGAAATTCCTCTAGTT
CGTTATAAATATTAGATAATTAGGTTTTGAGTAGCATTGTAGCTACCATGACCTATTTCCATTACATTTG
TAGGTTTAAAAGATCAAAGATGACTTGGGGTATCAATTAACGAGTGAGCATATATGCGAGCAAGGAAAGA
GATAAGTCAGAGTGTTTAAGGAAAGCAAGGCAAGAAAATTCACTTAGGGAGCCAAAACAAGGTCAATACT
CGATTACATCTCTAATTTAAGCTTGAGAACTTGATATATTCGAGACTCCTCAAGTATTTGTACTCCAAGT
GTCAATACTCGATTACATCTCTAATTTTCCAAATAAAGAAACTCGTAAGAAACAAACATTATTTATGTGT
AAACTTTCTGCATGGAGACAACTCAATTATAACGAAGCCCGGAAGAGGAACTATATATACTGTTTCTATT
TCCCTTTGACACGGTCCACACTATATTGCATACTTGTTTACTGCCAAATAAAAACAAGTATGTCCACGTG
GTTAAATAAAAACAAAAGAAAACTTTCTTTTTGTTCAAGTGATAGAAAGTTTCTTTACATTAATATAAAA
TAATATAAGTGTATTCCAAAAAGGTAAAAAAAAAAATAATAAGTTGTGGAAATTCAACCTCGTCTTAGTA
AAAAGCCGACCAAATCCGGTAGCCGTTTATAATAGCAAACAAATATTCTATTATTGTTGTGACGATAAAA
TCAATACACCCACACATGACAACTATATATAGCCTAAGTTGATATGCACAATTCATCAAATCAAATCAAA
ACAATTACATTTGCTAACTTGCTATTCCTTTGATTGAGATTTTATTCTAGGAAATAAAATTTTGACACTC
ATTTTTTTAAAGTTAATTTCTACATTTAGAGAGAAATATTTTCCAAAATCAAATTTTGATCAAGCAAGTT
TGTACAAAAAAGCAGGCTTCATGGTGAGCAAGGGCGAGGAGGATAACATGGCCATCATCAAGGAGTTCAT
GCGCTTCAAGGTGCACATGGAGGGCTCCGTGAACGGCCACGAGTTCGAGATCGAGGGCGAGGGCGAGGGC
CGCCCCTACGAGGGCACCCAGACCGCCAAGCTGAAGGTGACCAAGGGTGGCCCCCTGCCCTTCGCCTGGG
ACATCCTGTCCCCTCAGTTCATGTACGGCTCCAAGGCCTACGTGAAGCACCCCGCCGACATCCCCGACTA
CTTGAAGCTGTCCTTCCCCGAGGGCTTCAAGTGGGAGCGCGTGATGAACTTCGAGGACGGCGGCGTGGTG
ACCGTGACCCAGGACTCCTCCCTGCAGGACGGCGAGTTCATCTACAAGGTGAAGCTGCGCGGCACCAACT
TCCCCTCCGACGGCCCCGTAATGCAGAAGAAGACCATGGGCTGGGAGGCCTCCTCCGAGCGGATGTACCC
CGAGGACGGCGCCCTGAAGGGCGAGATCAAGCAGAGGCTGAAGCTGAAGGACGGCGGCCACTACGACGCT
GAGGTCAAGACCACCTACAAGGCCAAGAAGCCCGTGCAGCTGCCCGGCGCCTACAACGTCAACATCAAGT
TGGACATCACCTCCCACAACGAGGACTACACCATCGTGGAACAGTACGAACGCGCCGAGGGCCGCCACTC
CACCGGCGGCATGGACGAGCTGTACAAGGACCCAGCTTTCTTGTACAAAGTGGAAATGGCTACGATCGGA
CACAACAATCTCAATGCAAAATTGGTTCTTCTTGGTGATATGGGTGCTGGAAAATCTAGTCTTGTTTTAA
GATTTGTTAAGGGTCAATTTCTCGAATTTCAGGAATCAACAATAGGGGCAGCATTTTTCTCGCAGACATT
AGCAGTAAATGACGCAACGGTTAAATTTGAGATTTGGGACACAGCAGGGCAAGAAAGATACCATAGCTTG
GCTCCCATGTATTACAGAGGCGCAGCTGCTGCTATAATTGTCTATGACATCACTAGCTCAGATTCCTTCT
CACGAGCTAAGAAGTGGGTCCAAGAGCTTCAAAAGCAAGGCAATCCAAACATGGTCATGGCTCTTGCTGG
CAACAAATCTGACTTGGAAGATAAAAGAAAAGTGACAGCCGAAGAAGCTCGTGTATATGCCGAGGAAAAT
GGTCTGTTTTTCATGGAGACCTCTGCCAAATCTGCAGCCAATGTTAATGATGTATTTTATGAAATAGCTA
AAAGATTACCAAGGGCTCAGCCAGCTCAAAACCCAGCAGGGATGGTTCTTGTTGATAGACCGGCCGAAGG
ATCTAGGGCTGCATCGTGTTGTTCATAAGCAACTTTATTATACATAGTTGATAATTCACTGGCCGTCGTT
TTACAACGTCGTGACTGGGAAAACGATCTAACTGACTAGCCGCGGCCATGGCGGCCGGGAGCGGCCATGC
TAGAGTCCGCAAAAATCACCAGTCTCTCTCTACAAATCTATCTCTCTCTATTTTTCTCCAGAATAATGTG
TGAGTAGTTCCCAGATAAGGGAATTAGGGTTCTTATAGGGTTTCGCTCATGTGTTGAGCATATAAGAAAC
CCTTAGTATGTATTTGTATTTGTAAAATACTTCTATCAATAAAATTTCTAATTCCTAAAACCAAAATCCA
GTGACCTGCAGGTCGACCATATGGGAGAGCTCGAATTATCATACATGAGAATTAAGGGAGTCACGTTATG
ACCCCCGCCGATGACGCGGGACAAGCCGTTTTACGTTTGGAACTGACAGAACCGCAACGTTGAAGGAGCC
ACTCAGCCGCGGGTTTCTGGAGTTTAATGAGCTAAGCACATACGTCAGAAACCATTATTGCGCGTTCAAA
AGTCGCCTAAGGTCACTATCAGCTAGCAAATATTTCTTGTCAAAAATGCTCCACTGACGTTCCATAAATT
CCCCTCGGTATCCAATTAGAGTCTCATATTCACTCTCAACTCGATCGAGGCATGATTGAACAAGATGGAT
TGCACGCAGGTTCTCCGGCCGCTTGGGTGGAGAGGCTATTCGGCTATGACTGGGCACAACAGACAATCGG
CTGCTCTGATGCCGCCGTGTTCCGGCTGTCAGCGCAGGGGCGCCCGGTTCTTTTTGTCAAGACCGACCTG
TCCGGTGCCCTGAATGAACTCCAAGACGAGGCAGCGCGGCTATCGTGGCTGGCCACGACGGGCGTTCCTT
GCGCAGCTGTGCTCGACGTTGTCACTGAAGCGGGAAGGGACTGGCTGCTATTGGGCGAAGTGCCGGGGCA
GGATCTCCTGTCATCTCACCTTGCTCCTGCCGAGAAAGTATCCATCATGGCTGATGCAATGCGGCGGCTG
CATACGCTTGATCCGGCTACCTGCCCATTCGACCACCAAGCGAAACATCGCATCGAGCGAGCACGTACTC
GGATGGAAGCCGGTCTTGTCGATCAGGATGATCTGGACGAAGAGCATCAGGGGCTCGCGCCAGCCGAACT
GTTCGCCAGGCTCAAGGCGCGGATGCCCGACGGCGAGGATCTCGTCGTGACCCACGGCGATGCCTGCTTG
CCGAATATCATGGTGGAAAATGGCCGCTTTTCTGGATTCATCGACTGTGGCCGGCTGGGTGTGGCGGACC
GCTATCAGGACATAGCGTTGGCTACCCGTGATATTGCTGAAGAGCTTGGCGGCGAATGGGCTGACCGCTT
CCTCGTGCTTTACGGTATCGCCGCTCCCGATTCGCAGCGCATCGCCTTCTATCGCCTTCTTGACGAGTTC
TTCTGAGCGGGACTCTGGGGTTCGGACTCTAGCTAGAGTCAAGCAGATCGTTCAAACATTTGGCAATAAA
GTTTCTTAAGATTGAATCCTGTTGCCGGTCTTGCGATGATTATCATATAATTTCTGTTGAATTACGTTAA
GCATGTAATAATTAACATGTAATGCATGACGTTATTTATGAGATGGGTTTTTATGATTAGAGTCCCGCAA
TTATACATTTAATACGCGATAGAAAACAAAATATAGCGCGCAAACTAGGATAAATTATCGCGCGCGGTGT
CATCTATGTTACTAGATCGACCGGCATGCAAGCTGATAATTCAATTCGGCGTTAATTCAGTACATTAAAA
ACGTCCGCAATGTGTTATTAAGTTGTCTAAGCGTCAATTTGTTTACACCACAATATATCCTGCCACCAGC
CAGCCAACAGCTCCCCGACCGGCAGCTCGGCACAAAATCACCACTCGATACAGGCAGCCCATCAGTCCGG
GACGGCGTCAGCGGGAGAGCCGTTGTAAGGCGGCAGACTTTGCTCATGTTACCGATGCTATTCGGAAGAA
CGGCAACTAAGCTGCCGGGTTTGAAACACGGATGATCTCGCGGAGGGTAGCATGTTGATTGTAACGATGA
CAGAGCGTTGCTGCCTGTGATCA
Features (pLannotate 1.2.2; 22 found; start..end, strand, type, name):
    227..283     +  CDS            GmR (fragment): gentamycin acetyltransferase; aacC1; confers resistance to gentamycin
    294..1081    +  CDS            SmR (fragment): aminoglycoside adenylyltransferase (Murphy, 1985); aadA; confers resistance to spectinomycin and streptomycin
   1325..1913    +  rep_origin     ori: high-copy-number ColE1/pMB1/pBR322/pUC origin of replication
   2099..2239    -  misc_feature   bom: basis of mobility region from pBR322
   2341..2380    -  CDS            rop (fragment): Rop protein, which maintains plasmids at low copy number; rop
   2583..2777    -  rep_origin     pVS1 oriV: origin of replication for the Pseudomonas plasmid pVS1 (Heeb et al., 2000)
   2843..3911    -  CDS            pVS1 RepA (fragment): replication protein from the Pseudomonas plasmid pVS1 (Heeb et al., 2000)
   4344..4973    -  CDS            pVS1 StaA: stability protein from the Pseudomonas plasmid pVS1 (Heeb et al., 2000)
   5533..5934    -  CDS            Y4CG_SINFN (fragment): Protein inferred from homology: Swiss-Prot protein existence level 3. From Sinorhizobium fredii (strain NBRC 101917 / NGR234).
   6273..6297    -  misc_feature   RB T-DNA repeat: right border repeat from nopaline C58 T-DNA
   6422..6442    +  protein_bind   attB4: mutant version of attB; core recombination site for the Gateway® BP reaction BP Clonase™
   7625..7645    +  protein_bind   attB1: mutant version of attB; core recombination site for the Gateway® BP reaction BP Clonase™
   7651..8358    +  CDS            mCherry: mCherry is a basic (constitutively fluorescent) red fluorescent protein published in 2004, derived from Discosoma sp.. It is reported to be a very rapidly-maturing monomer with low acid sensitivity.
   8363..8383    -  protein_bind   attB2: mutant version of attB; core recombination site for the Gateway® BP reaction BP Clonase™
   8386..8985    +  CDS            RABF2A: RAF2A_ARATH - Also known as RAB5A, RHA1. Experimental evidence at protein level: Swiss-Prot protein existence level 1. Involved in the trafficking of soluble cargo proteins from the prevacuolar compartment to the central vacuole (PubMed:12724533, PubMed:21899678). Involved in vacuolar transport of storage proteins with EREX as effector. Regulates membrane trafficking to protein storage vacuoles (PSVs). From Arabidopsis thaliana (Mouse-ear cress).
   9014..9054    +  CDS            lacZα (fragment): LacZα fragment of β-galactosidase; lacZ fragment
   9153..9312    +  polyA_signal   CaMV poly(A) signal (fragment): cauliflower mosaic virus polyadenylation signal
   9429..9608    +  promoter       NOS promoter: nopaline synthase promoter
   9642..10433   +  CDS            neo: KKA2_KLEPN - Also known as kan, nptII. Experimental evidence at protein level: Swiss-Prot protein existence level 1. Resistance to kanamycin, neomycin, paromomycin, ribostamycin, butirosin and gentamicin B. From Klebsiella pneumoniae.
  10476..10728   +  terminator     NOS terminator: nopaline synthase terminator and poly(A) signal
  10821..10845   -  misc_feature   LB T-DNA repeat: left border repeat from nopaline C58 T-DNA
  11083..137     -  CDS            int (fragment) (across the origin): INT2_ECOLX - Protein inferred from homology: Swiss-Prot protein existence level 3. Putative integrase believed to be involved in the insertion of antibiotic resistance genes into plasmids and transposons. From Escherichia coli.
