[The description below was written by a language model from this plasmid's Addgene catalogue record and pLannotate feature annotations shown in this document.]
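Description:
pCMB-LEr is a plant binary expression vector built on the pK7m34GW MultiSite Gateway destination backbone, designed for Agrobacterium-mediated delivery of a fluorescent late-endosome marker into Medicago truncatula. The backbone carries a high-copy ColE1/pMB1-type origin with a bom site for propagation in E. coli. It also carries the pVS1 oriV, RepA and StaA functions that support replication and stable maintenance in Agrobacterium. Bacterial selection is by spectinomycin through the aadA (SmR) gene. Short gentamicin-resistance, rop and integrase fragments are annotated but appear to be backbone remnants.

Between the nopaline-type right and left T-DNA border repeats sit two units. The first is the reporter, assembled by three-fragment Gateway recombination, as shown by the attB4, attB1 and attB2 sites. The roughly 1.2 kb segment between attB4 and attB1 is not annotated in the feature table but corresponds in position to the MtBCP1 promoter named in the catalogue. That promoter belongs to the arbuscular mycorrhiza-inducible class described in the associated publication. Next comes mCherry, fused across attB2 to the N-terminus of the roughly 600 bp MtRAB5A2 coding sequence. The annotation software labels this sequence by its Arabidopsis homologue RABF2A/RAB5A, a GTPase involved in prevacuolar-to-vacuole trafficking. A CaMV polyadenylation signal terminates the fusion transcript. The second unit is a NOS promoter–nptII–NOS terminator cassette that gives kanamycin selection of transformed plant tissue.

The construct is used to label late endosomes with red fluorescence for live-cell imaging. Because expression is driven by MtBCP1 rather than a constitutive promoter, it is suited to imaging root cells during mycorrhizal symbiosis.
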