Addgene plasmid #61186: pCMB-LEr
Purpose: Fluorescent reporter for late endosome mCherry-MtRAB5A2 expressed under MtBCP1 promoter
Depositing lab: Maria Harrison. Depositing organization: Boyce Thompson Institute for Plant Research, Inc. Publication: A set of fluorescent protein-based markers expressed from constitutive and arbuscular mycorrhiza-inducible promoters to label organelles, membranes and cytoskeletal elements in Medicago truncatula. Ivanov S, Harrison MJ. Plant J. 2014 Oct 20. doi: 10.1111/tpj.12706. PubMed 25329881.
Backbone
  Vector backbone: pK7m34GW
  Vector type: Plant Expression
  Selectable markers: Kanamycin
Growth in bacteria
  Bacterial resistance: Spectinomycin, 50 μg/mL
  Growth temperature: 37°C
  Growth strain: DH5alpha
  Copy number: High Copy
Gene/Insert
  Gene/Insert name: MtRAB5A2
  Insert size (bp): 603
  Promoter: MtBCP1
  Tag / fusion protein: mCherry
  Cloning method: Gateway Cloning
  Sequencing primers: 5′ ATGGCTACGATCGGACACAAC; 3′ TTATGAACAACACGATGCAGCC
Terms and licenses: Academic/Nonprofit Terms; Industry Terms: Not Available to Industry
How to cite: pCMB-LEr was a gift from Maria Harrison (Addgene plasmid # 61186 ; http://n2t.net/addgene:61186 ; RRID:Addgene_61186)
