>Addgene plasmid #61186 | pCMB-LEr | addgene partial sequence | sequence record 104882 | mCherry-F 5'-ccccgtaatgcagaagaaga-3'
CGGCCACTACGACGCTGAGGTCAAGACCACCTACAAGGCCAAGAAGCCCGTGCAGCTGCCCGGCGCCTAC
AACGTCAACATCAAGTTGGACATCACCTCCCACAACGAGGACTACACCATCGTGGAACAGTACGAACGCG
CCGAGGGCCGCCACTCCACCGGCGGCATGGACGAGCTGTACAAGGACCCAGCTTTCTTGTACAAAGTGGA
AATGGCTACGATCGGACACAACAATCTCAATGCAAAATTGGTTCTTCTTGGTGATATGGGTGCTGGAAAA
TCTAGTCTTGTTTTAAGATTTGTTAAGGGTCAATTTCTCGAATTTCAGGAATCAACAATAGGGGCAGCAT
TTTTCTCGCAGACATTAGCAGTAAATGACGCAACGGTTAAATTTGAGATTTGGGACACAGCAGGGCAAGA
AAGATACCATAGCTTGGCTCCCATGTATTACAGAGGCGCAGCTGCTGCTATAATTGTCT
