>Addgene plasmid #61186 | pCMB-LEr | addgene partial sequence | sequence record 104889 | M13-F20 5'-TGTAAAACGACGGCCAGT-3'
TAAAATACATCATTAACATTGGCTGCAGATTTGGCAGAGGTCTCCATGAAAAACAGACCATTTTCCTCGG
CATATACACGAGCTTCTTCGGCTGTCACTTTTCTTTTATCTTCCAAGTCAGATTTGTTGCCAGCAAGAGC
CATGACCATGTTTGGATTGCCTTGCTTTTGAAGCTCTTGGACCCACTTCTTAGCTCGTGAGAAGGAATCT
GAGCTAGTGATGTCATAGACAATTATAGCAGCAGCTGCGCCTCTGTAATACATGGGAGCCAAGCTATGGT
ATCTTTCTTGCCCTGCTGTGTCCCAAATCTCAAATTTAACCGTTGCGTCATTTACTGCTAATGTCTGCGA
GAAAAATGCTGCCCCTATTGTTGATTCCTGAAATTCGAGAAATTGACCCT
